Addgene plasmid #14579: PA1024_pET21a(+)C-tag
Depositing lab: SeWon Suh. Depositing organization: Seoul National University. Publication: Crystal structure of 2-nitropropane dioxygenase complexed with FMN and substrate. Identification of the catalytic base. Ha JY, Min JY, Lee SK, Kim HS, Kim do J, Kim KH, Lee HH, Kim HK, Yoon HJ, Suh SW. J Biol Chem. 2006 Jul 7. 281(27):18660-7. 10.1074/jbc.M601658200 PubMed 16682407.
Backbone
  Vector backbone: pET-21a(+)
  Backbone manufacturer: Merck
  Backbone size w/o insert (bp): 5443
  Vector type: Bacterial Expression
Growth in bacteria
  Bacterial resistance: Ampicillin, 100 μg/mL
  Growth temperature: 37°C
  Growth strain: DH5alpha
  Copy number: Low Copy
Gene/Insert
  Gene/Insert name: 2-nitropropane dioxygenase (alt name: PA1024)
  Species: Pseudomonas aeruginosa
  Insert size (bp): 987
  GenBank ID: NP_249715
  Entrez Gene: PA1024
  Tag / fusion protein: His (C terminal on insert)
  Cloning method: Restriction Enzyme; 5′ cloning site NdeI (not destroyed); 3′ cloning site XhoI (not destroyed)
  Sequencing primers: 5′ T7; 3′ T7
Terms and licenses: Academic/Nonprofit Terms; Industry Terms: Not Available to Industry
How to cite: PA1024_pET21a(+)C-tag was a gift from SeWon Suh (Addgene plasmid # 14579 ; http://n2t.net/addgene:14579 ; RRID:Addgene_14579)
