[The description below was written by a language model from this plasmid's Addgene catalogue record.]
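Description:
PA1024_pET21a(+)C-tag is a bacterial expression plasmid built on the pET-21a(+) backbone (5443 bp without insert). It carries the 987 bp coding sequence for 2-nitropropane dioxygenase, the product of the PA1024 locus of Pseudomonas aeruginosa. The plasmid is selected with ampicillin, is recorded as low copy, and is maintained in a cloning strain, DH5alpha. The record includes no feature table, so individual backbone elements are not itemised. pET-21 vectors generally combine a pBR322-type origin and an f1 origin with a beta-lactamase marker, a lacI gene, and a T7 promoter/lac operator expression cassette. The use of T7 sequencing primers at both ends of the insert fits this arrangement.

The gene was inserted by restriction cloning between NdeI at the 5′ end and XhoI at the 3′ end, and both sites are retained. In this vector family, NdeI places the insert's start codon directly downstream of the vector's ribosome binding site. Cloning into XhoI without a stop codon reads through into the vector-encoded polyhistidine sequence, which matches the recorded C-terminal His tag. Expression from such a cassette requires a host that supplies T7 RNA polymerase, typically a DE3 lysogen under inducible control, although the record does not name an expression strain.

The associated publication reports the crystal structure of 2-nitropropane dioxygenase in complex with FMN and substrate and identifies its catalytic base. The construct is therefore suited to producing recombinant His-tagged enzyme, purifiable by metal-affinity chromatography, for structural and mechanistic studies.
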