>Addgene plasmid #14579 | PA1024_pET21a(+)C-tag | addgene partial sequence | sequence record 21484 | 14579 with T7-term
CTTCTTTCGGGCTTTGTTAGCAGCCGGATCTCAGTGGTGGTGGTGGTGGTGCTCGAGGACCCCGGCGAGC
ATGCCCTCCAGGCGTTGACGCACCAGTTGGCGCGCCTGCTCGACGATGTCCCTGAGCAACTCGGCGCAGG
CCGGTTCGTCGTCGATCAGGCCCTGGACCATGCCGGCCGACCAGATCCCCAGGTCGGTATCGCCCTGCTG
GTACACCTGGCGACCGCGCTGGCCGCTGACCAGCGCGGCGATATCGGCGTAGCCGGCGCCGCCGCGTGCC
TCGATCGCCAGTACTTCCTGGCTGATCGCGTTGCGCGCCACCCGCGCGGTATTGCGCAGGGAACGCATGA
TCAGGTCGGTGGAACGCTCGTCGGCCGCACGGATCGCCGCCTTCACCGCAGGGTGTATCGGACATTCGCG
AGTGGCCAGGAAGCGCGTGCCCATGTTGATCGCGTCGGCACCCAGCGCCAGCGCCGCGACCAGGCCACGT
CCATCGGCGAAACCGCCGGAGGCGATGATCGGCACGCGTAGCCGGTTGGCCGCGGCCGGCAGCAACACCA
GGCCGGGGATGTCGTCCTCGCCCGGGTGGCCGGCACACTCGAAGCCGTCGATGGAGACGGCGTCCACGCC
CAGTCGCTCGGCCTTGAGCGCATGGCGCACGGCGGTGCACTTGTGGATCACCTTGACGCCGTGTCGACGG
AATTCGGCGATGTGCTCGCCGGGGTCGTTGCCGGCGGTTTCGACGACGCGGATTCCCGCCTCG
